>Addgene plasmid #84594 | pCIneoRL-LFNG 3'UTR-mir200c-mut | addgene partial sequence | sequence record 164957 | RenLuc3F 5'-GTACATCAAGAGCTTCGTGG-3'
ATTCTAGATTCTAGTGGCCATGGCTGAGACCCAATCCCTGGGCGCCCCTGGTATCCAAAGGGCCCAGGGA
CCCTGTTGCGCTGCCCTGGCCTCGGCATTCGAGGCTCCCCTAGGGCCGTGCCTGTGCGTGTGCGTGTGCG
TGTGTGTGTGTGTGTACTGCATGCCCACCCGGGTAGCAGGCTGCTGGGCAGTTCTGCTCTGTGGAGGGGC
GGGCACCAGCGCCACTTATGTGCCTCTGCTCCGAGGGCCAGTGGGCTGCAGGGCCTGCTTGGAGGAAGGA
TTTGTGTGTCGGAGGCCACTCCGAGGGCAATTCTGTTAGGATTTTTGGATCTTTCTACAGCTACGGGGCT
CCGGGCTACTTTGCAGGGATGCGATGCGTAGGTGCCTTTCTCTTCCTGCTGACCACAAGCTCTGTGCTGG
GGGTACCTGTGCCCTGAAGTCCTGGCCCCTGTGTCATAGCCCCAAGTACGACTCACTGAGCCATGCTCAT
TGCAGGGGAGGCTGGGTCTGGGGGTGCGTGACCCAATCCCCTTCCTCCTGGCCTGGACGCTGTGGCTTAA
GAGTAACAGCAGCCACCGCCCAGTTCCAGTGGCCCCACGAAGCCCCCAGTGGCTGGCTGTCCAGCTGGGC
AAACAGTGGCACCCCTCCCAGCTCTTCTGAGTGGGGAGTCTTCCAGGCCTCCTCAGAGGTCTTCCCTTTG
CCCCCCCAGGACAGGGTGAGTCAGAGCTCAGCATTTAATCTCCTCTCCAAAGTAGAGAGCAAGTCGCCCA
CAGTGGGCGTGTCTGTAAATATTGTGACACCCTTTTTTTACTGTGCTGTTTTTTTTGAAAGGGGATGGGT
AAAAAGTAGGGTGTTCTTGTTTTTTGCT
