>Addgene plasmid #84594 | pCIneoRL-LFNG 3'UTR-mir200c-mut | addgene partial sequence | sequence record 164958 | EBV-rev 5'-GTGGTTTGTCCAAACTCATC-3'
ACCCTCACTAAAGGGAAGCGGCCGCGCTGCAAAGAGCACCTTTATTCACAGCAAAAGGACGTCACCATAG
CAACAACACTTCAATTCCCTGAGAACTTTTCCCTTATCATTCGCTTTCCTAGCTATGTCTTTGCAAAGAG
AAAAACAACAAGAAACACAGCCCACGGGACAGGTGAGCCATGCTGGGCCCAGCGGGGAGGTGGCAGCTAC
ACAGGAGGAGGGCAGGGATGGGAGGTTCCAGATGCTGGAACGCATAAATACACAGAGTGCCAGACAGTCC
CACTTCAGCTTTAAAAACAAAGATGACCCCGAGTTTGGCTTCTGTTTTTTCTGATCCACAGAAAAGATAA
GATAAAATAAGACCCTCCCCCACCCCCACCCTCCCAAGCAAAAAACAAGAACACCCTACTTTTTACCCAT
CCCCTTTCAAAAAAAACAGCACAGTAAAAAAAGGGTGTCACAATATTTACAGACACGCCCACTGTGGGCG
ACTTGCTCTCTACTTTGGAGAGGAGATTAAATGCTGAGCTCTGACTCACCCTGTCCTGGGGGGGCAAAGG
GAAGACCTCTGAGGAGGCCTGGAAGACTCCCCACTCAGAAGAGCTGGGAGGGGTGCCACTGTTTGCCCAG
CTGGACAGCCAGCCACTGGGGGCTTCGTGGGGCCACTGGAACTGGGCGGTGGCTGCTGTTACTCTTAAGC
CACAGCGTCCAGGCCAGGAGGAAGGGGATTGGGTCACGCACCCCCAGACCCAGCCTCCCCTGCAATGAGC
ATGGCTCAGTGAGTCGTACTTGGGGCTATGACACAGG
