[The description below was written by a language model from this plasmid's Addgene catalogue record.]
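Description:
pCIneoRL-LFNG 3'UTR-mir200c-mut is a mammalian luciferase reporter plasmid built on the pCIneoRL backbone (about 6.4 kb without insert), a vector that carries a Renilla luciferase coding sequence under the control of the CMV promoter. It is propagated in E. coli as a high-copy plasmid under ampicillin selection. No feature table accompanies the record, so other backbone elements, such as the bacterial origin, the polyadenylation signal or any mammalian selection marker the backbone name might suggest, are not documented here.

The insert is a roughly 1.2 kb fragment of the human LFNG (lunatic fringe) 3' untranslated region, cloned between XbaI and NotI sites, both of which are retained, downstream of the Renilla luciferase open reading frame. This produces a CMV-driven transcript in which the luciferase coding sequence is followed by the LFNG 3'UTR, so reporter output reflects post-transcriptional regulation acting through that UTR. In this version the predicted miR-200c binding site in the UTR has been mutated, although the record does not specify the exact nucleotide changes.

The construct is intended for Renilla luciferase reporter assays testing whether miR-200c directly targets LFNG. Disrupting the seed-match site should abolish microRNA-mediated repression, making this plasmid the natural negative control for comparison with a reporter carrying the unmutated UTR. Loss of miR-200c responsiveness in the mutant would indicate that repression depends on that specific site. The associated study concerns the role of ZEB1 in lung cancer.
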