Addgene plasmid #84594: pCIneoRL-LFNG 3'UTR-mir200c-mut
Purpose: Renilla Luciferase reporter assay for LFNG 3'UTR with mutations on miR-200c binding site
Depositing lab: Yanan Yang. Depositing organization: Mayo Foundation for Medical Education and Research. Publication: A genetic cell context-dependent role for ZEB1 in lung cancer. Zhang T, Guo L, Creighton CJ, Lu Q, Gibbons DL, Yi ES, Deng B, Molina JR, Sun Z, Yang P, Yang Y. Nat Commun. 2016 Jul 26;7:12231. doi: 10.1038/ncomms12231. PubMed 27456471.
Backbone
  Vector backbone: pCIneoRL
  Backbone size w/o insert (bp): 6380
  Vector type: Luciferase
Growth in bacteria
  Bacterial resistance: Ampicillin, 100 μg/mL
  Growth temperature: 37°C
  Growth strain: DH5alpha
  Copy number: High Copy
Gene/Insert
  Gene/Insert name: LFNG 3'UTR
  Species: H. sapiens (human)
  Insert size (bp): 1221
  Mutation: Mutation on miR-200c binding site on LFNG 3'UTR
  Entrez Gene: LFNG (a.k.a. SCDO3)
  Promoter: CMV
  Tag / fusion protein: Renilla Luciferase (N terminal on backbone)
  Cloning method: Restriction Enzyme; 5′ cloning site Xba1 (not destroyed); 3′ cloning site Not1 (not destroyed)
  Sequencing primers: 5′ RenLuc3F; 3′ EBV-rev
Terms and licenses: Academic/Nonprofit Terms; Industry Terms: Not Available to Industry
How to cite: pCIneoRL-LFNG 3'UTR-mir200c-mut was a gift from Yanan Yang (Addgene plasmid # 84594 ; http://n2t.net/addgene:84594 ; RRID:Addgene_84594)
